>Addgene plasmid #51161 | pET21a-CalR1 | depositor full sequence | sequence record 77515 | Full Sequence
TGGCGAATGGG
[124 nt withheld, positions 12-135]
C
[91 nt withheld, positions 137-227]
A
[49 nt withheld, positions 229-277]
CCTTTGACGTTGGAGTCCACGTTCTTT
[37 nt withheld, positions 305-341]
ACCCTATCTCGGTCTATTCTTTTGATTTATAAGGGATTTTGCCGATTTCGGCCTATTGGTTAAAAAATGA
GCTGATTTAACAAAAATTTAACGCGAATTTTAACAAAATATTAACGTTTACAATTTCAGGTGGCACTTTT
CGGGGAAATGTGCGCGGAACCCCTATTTGTTTATTTTTCTAAATACATTCAAATATGTATCCGCTCATGA
GACAATAACCCTGATAAATGCTTCAATAATATTGAAAAAGGAAGAGTATGAGTATTCAACATTTCCGTGT
CGCCCTTATTCCCTTTTTTGCGGCATTTTGCCTTCCTGTTTTTGCTCACCCAGAAACGCTGGTGAAAGTA
AAAGATGCTGAAGATCAGTTGGGTGCACGAGTGGGTTACATCGAACTGGATCTCAACAGCGGTAAGATCC
TTGAGAGTTTTCGCCCCGAAGAACGTTTTCCAATGATGAGCACTTTTAAAGTTCTGCTATGTGGCGCGGT
ATTATCCCGTATTGACGCCGGGCAAGAGCAACTCGGTCGCCGCATACACTATTCTCAGAATGACTTGGTT
GAGTACTCACCAGTCACAGAAAAGCATCTTACGGATGGCATGACAGTAAGAGAATTATGCAGTGCTGCCA
TAACCATGAGTGATAACACTGCGGCCAACTTACTTCTGACAACGATCGGAGGACCGAAGGAGCTAACCGC
TTTTTTGCACAACATGGGGGATCATGTAACTCGCCTTGATCGTTGGGAACCGGAGCTGAATGAAGCCATA
CCAAACGACGAGCGTGACACCACGATGCCTGCAGCAATGGCAACAACGTTGCGCAAACTATTAACTGGCG
AACTACTTACTCTAGCTTCCCGGCAACAATTAATAGACTGGATGGAGGCGGATAAAGTTGCAGGACCACT
TCTGCGCTCGGCCCTTCCGGCTGGCTGGTTTATTGCTGATAAATCTGGAGCCGGTGAGCGTGGGTCTCGC
GGTATCATTGCAGCACTGGGGCCAGATGGTAAGCCCTCCCGTATCGTAGTTATCTACACGACGGGGAGTC
AGGCAACTATGGATGAACGAAATAGACAGATCGCTGAGATAGGTGCCTCACTGATTAAGCATTGGTAACT
GTCAGACCAAGTTTACTCATATATACTTTAGATTGATTTAAAACTTCATTTTTAATTTAAAAGGATCTAG
GTGAAGATCCTTTTTGATAATCTCATGACCAAAATCCCTTAACGTGAGTTTTCGTTCCACTGAGCGTCAG
ACCCCGTAGAAAAGATCAAAGGATCTTCTTGAGATCCTTTTTTTCTGCGCGTAATCTGCTGCTTGCAAAC
AAAAAAACCACCGCTACCAGCGGTGGTTTGTTTGCCGGATCAAGAGCTACCAACTCTTTTTCCGAAGGTA
ACTGGCTTCAGCAGAGCGCAGATACCAAATACTGTCCTTCTAGTGTAGCCGTAGTTAGGCCACCACTTCA
AGAACTCTGTAGCACCGCCTACATACCTCGCTCTGCTAATCCTGTTACCAGTGGCTGCTGCCAGTGGCGA
TAAGTCGTGTCTTACCGGGTTGGACTCAAGACGATAGTTACCGGATAAGGCGCAGCGGTCGGGCTGAACG
GGGGGTTCGTGCACACAGCCCAGCTTGGAGCGAACGACCTACACCGAACTGAGATACCTACAGCGTGAGC
TATGAGAAAGCGCCACGCTTCCCGAAGGGAGAAAGGCGGACAGGTATCCGGTAAGCGGCAGGGTCGGAAC
AGGAGAGCGCACGAGGGAGCTTCCAGGGGGAAACGCCTGGTATCTTTATAGTCCTGTCGGGTTTCGCCAC
CTCTGACTTGAGCGTCGATTTTTGTGATGCTCGTCAGGGGGGCGGAGCCTATGGAAAAACGCCAGCAACG
CGGCCTTTTTACGGTTCCTGGCCTTTTGCTGGCCTTTTGCTCACATGTTCTTTCCTGCGTTATCCCCTGA
TTCTGTGGATAACCGTATTACCGCCTTTGAGTGAGCTGATACCGCTCGCCGCAGCCGAACGACCGAGCGC
AGCGAGTCAGTGAGCGAGGAAGCGGAAGAGCGCCTGATGCGGTATTTTCTCCTTACGCATCTGTGCGGTA
TTTCACACCGCATATATGGTGCACTCTCAGTACAATCTGCTCTGATGCCGCATAGTTAAGCCAGTATACA
CTCCGCTATCGCTACGTGACTGGGTCATGGCTGCGCCCCGACACCCGCCAACACCCGCTGACGCGCCCTG
ACGGGCTTGTCTGCTCCCGGCATCCGCTTACAGACAAGCTGTGACCGTCTCCGGGAGCTGCATGTGTCAG
AGGTTTTCACCGTCATCACCGAAACGCGCGAGGCAGCTGCGGTAAAGCTCATCAGCGTGGTCGTGAAGCG
ATTCACAGATGTCTGCCTGTTCATCCGCGTCCAGCTCGTTGAGTTTCTCCAGAAGCGTTAATGTCTGGCT
TCTGATAAAGCGGGCCATGTTAAGGGCGGTTTTTTCCTGTTTGGTCACTGATGCCTCCGTGTAAGGGGGA
TTTCTGTTCATGGGGGTAATGATACCGATGAAACGAGAGAGGATGCTCACGATACGGGTTACTGATGATG
AACATGCCCGGTTACTGGAACGTTGTGAGGGTAAACAACTGGCGGTATGGATGCGGCGGGACCAGAGAAA
AATCACTCAGGGTCAATGCCAGCGCTTCGTTAATACAGATGTAGGTGTTCCACAGGGTAGCCAGCAGCAT
CCTGCGATGCAGATCCGGAACATAATGGTGCAGGGCGCTGACTTCCGCGTTTCCAGACTTTACGAAACAC
GGAAACCGAAGACCATTCATGTTGTTGCTCAGGTCGCAGACGTTTTGCAGCAGCAGTCGCTTCACGTTCG
CTCGCGTATCGGTGATTCATTCTGCTAACCAGTAAGGCAACCCCGCCAGCCTAGCCGGGTCCTCAACGAC
AGGAGCACGATCATGCGCACCCGTGGGGCCGCCATGCCGGCGATAATGGCCTGCTTCTCGCCGAAACGTT
TGGTGGCGGGACCAGTGACGAAGGCTTGAGCGAGGGCGTGCAAGATTCCGAATACCGCAAGCGACAGGCC
GATCATCGTCGCGCTCCAGCGAAAGCGGTCCTCGCCGAAAATGACCCAGAGCGCTGCCGGCACCTGTCCT
ACGAGTTGCATGATAAAGAAGACAGTCATAAGTGCGGCGACGATAGTCATGCCCCGCGCCCACCGGAAGG
AGCTGACTGGGTTGAAGGCTCTCAAGGGCATCGGTCGAGATCCCGGTGCCTAATGAGTGAGCTAACTTAC
ATTAATTGCGTTGCGCTCACTGCCCGCTTTCCAGTCGGGAAACCTGTCGTGCCAGCTGCATTAATGAATC
GGCCAACGCGCGGGGAGAGGCGGTTTGCGTATTGGGCGCCAGGGTGGTTTTTCTTTTCACCAGTGAGACG
GGCAACAGCTGATTGCCCTTCACCGCCTGGCCCTGAGAGAGTTGCAGCAAGCGGTCCACGCTGGTTTGCC
CCAGCAGGCGAAAATCCTGTTTGATGGTGGTTAACGGCGGGATATAACATGAGCTGTCTTCGGTATCGTC
GTATCCCACTACCGAGATATCCGCACCAACGCGCAGCCCGGACTCGGTAATGGCGCGCATTGCGCCCAGC
GCCATCTGATCGTTGGCAACCAGCATCGCAGTGGGAACGATGCCCTCATTCAGCATTTGCATGGTTTGTT
GAAAACCGGACATGGCACTCCAGTCGCCTTCCCGTTCCGCTATCGGCTGAATTTGATTGCGAGTGAGATA
TTTATGCCAGCCAGCCAGACGCAGACGCGCCGAGACAGAACTTAATGGGCCCGCTAACAGCGCGATTTGC
TGGTGACCCAATGCGACCAGATGCTCCACGCCCAGTCGCGTACCGTCTTCATGGGAGAAAATAATACTGT
TGATGGGTGTCTGGTCAGAGACATCAAGAAATAACGCCGGAACATTAGTGCAGGCAGCTTCCACAGCAAT
GGCATCCTGGTCATCCAGCGGATAGTTAATGATCAGCCCACTGACGCGTTGCGCGAGAAGATTGTGCACC
GCCGCTTTACAGGCTTCGACGCCGCTTCGTTCTACCATCGACACCACCACGCTGGCACCCAGTTGATCGG
CGCGAGATTTAATCGCCGCGACAATTTGCGACGGCGCGTGCAGGGCCAGACTGGAGGTGGCAACGCCAAT
CAGCAACGACTGTTTGCCCGCCAGTTGTTGTGCCACGCGGTTGGGAATGTAATTCAGCTCCGCCATCGCC
GCTTCCACTTTTTCCCGCGTTTTCGCAGAAACGTGGCTGGCCTGGTTCACCACGCGGGAAACGGTCTGAT
AAGAGACACCGGCATACTCTGCGACATCGTATAACGTTACTGGTTTCACATTCACCACCCTGAATTGACT
CTCTTCCGGGCGCTATCATGCCATACCGCGAAAGGTTTTGCGCCATTCGATGGTGTCCGGGATCTCGACG
CTCTCCCTTATGCGACTCCTGCATTAGGAAGCAGCCCAGTAGTAGGTTGAGGCCGTTGAGCACCGCCGCC
GCAAGGAATGGTGCATGCAAGGAGATGGCGCCCAACAGTCCCCCGGCCACGGGGCCTGCCACCATACCCA
CGCCGAAACAAGCGCTCATGAGCCCGAAGTGGCGAGCCCGATCTTCCCCATCGGTGATGTCGGCGATATA
GGCGCCAGCAACCGCACCTGTGGCGCCGGTGATGCCGGCCACGATGCGTCCGGCGTAGAGGATCGAGATC
TCGATCCCGCGAAATTAATACGACTCACTATAGGGGAATTGTGAGCGGATAACAATTCCCCTCTAGAATA
ATTTTGTTTAACTTTAAGAAGGAGATATACCATGGGCAGCAGCCATCATCATCATCATCACAGCAGCGGC
CTGGAAGTTCTGTTCCAGGGGCCCCATATGCATACCGGTGAAACCGAAAGCGCACCGGGTCGTCGTGATC
GTCGTAAACGTCGTACCCGTGCAGCACTGACCGGTGCAGCACTGCGTCTGGTTGCAGAACGTGGTCTGGC
ACAGGTTACCGTTGAAGAAATTTCTGAAGCAGCCGGTGTTAGTCCGCGTACCTTTTTTAACTATTTCGCC
TGTAAAGATGATGCCCTGGTTGGTGATCATGCCGGTGATGCAGCACGTCTGGTTGCCCGTCTGGCAGCAG
TTCCGCCTGAAGTTCCGGTTCTGACCGCACTGCGTGCAGCCCTGGATGAAGTTATTGATGAAGTTCGTAC
CGAACGTGAACTGTGGTGTCTGCGTATGGAAGTTGTTACCCGTAATCCGGTTCTGCTGCCTCGTCTGGTT
GCGGGTAATGTTGAAACCGAACGTGCAATTGCCGAAGTTGTTGCAGCACGTGTTGGTGTTGATCCGGATC
ATGGTTATCCGGCACTGGTTACCGCAGTTGCCGGTGCAGCAGTTCGTACCGCAATGACCCGTTGGGCAGC
ACATCCGGATGGTCCGGATCTGGCAGATCTGGTTGATGAAGCATTTGCAGCACTGGCAGCAGGTCTGCCG
CAGCCTGATCCGACCTAAGGATCCAAGCTTGCGGCCGCACTCGAGCACCACCACCACCACCACTGAGATC
CGGCTGCTAACAAAGCCCGAAAGGAAGCTGAGTTGGCTGCTGCCACCGCTGAGCAATAACTAGCATAACC
CCTTGGGGCCTCTAAACGGGTCTTGAGGGGTTTTTTGCTGAAAGGAGGAACTATATCCGGAT
Features (pLannotate 1.2.2; 19 found; start..end, strand, type, name):
     12..467     +  rep_origin     f1 ori (sequence partly withheld): f1 bacteriophage origin of replication; arrow indicates direction of (+) strand synthesis
    494..598     +  promoter       AmpR promoter: bla
    599..1459    +  CDS            AmpR: β-lactamase; bla; confers resistance to ampicillin, carbenicillin, and related antibiotics
   1630..2218    +  rep_origin     ori: high-copy-number ColE1/pMB1/pBR322/pUC origin of replication
   2404..2546    -  misc_feature   bom: basis of mobility region from pBR322
   2648..2839    -  CDS            rop: Rop protein, which maintains plasmids at low copy number; rop
   2856..3236    +  CDS            YPB1_ECOLX: Protein predicted: Swiss-Prot protein existence level 4. From Escherichia coli.
   3308..3599    -  CDS            TcR (fragment): tetracycline efflux protein; tet; confers resistance to tetracycline
   3614..3635    -  protein_bind   CAP binding site: CAP binding activates transcription in the presence of cAMP. E. coli catabolite activator protein
   3648..4730    -  CDS            lacI: lac repressor; lacI; The lac repressor binds to the lac operator to inhibit transcription in E. coli. This inhibition can be relieved by adding lactose or isopropyl-β-D-thiogalactopyranoside (IPTG).
   4731..4808    -  promoter       lacI promoter: lacI
   4816..5095    -  CDS            TcR (fragment): tetracycline efflux protein; tet; confers resistance to tetracycline
   5117..5135    +  promoter       T7 promoter: promoter for bacteriophage T7 RNA polymerase
   5136..5160    +  protein_bind   lac operator: The lac repressor binds to the lac operator to inhibit transcription in E. coli. This inhibition can be relieved by adding lactose or isopropyl-β-D-thiogalactopyranoside (IPTG). lac repressor encoded by lacI
   5174..5196    +  RBS            RBS: efficient ribosome binding site from bacteriophage T7 gene 10 (Olins and Rangwala, 1989)
   5215..5231    +  CDS            capTEV™ (fragment): composite tag for in vivo biotinylation, TEV protease cleavage, and 6xHis tagging
   5917..5934    +  CDS            9xHis (fragment): 9xHis affinity tag
   5944..5993    +  CDS            SET1 (fragment): solubility-enhancement tag derived from T7 phage gene 10B
   6001..6048    +  terminator     T7 terminator: transcription terminator for bacteriophage T7 RNA polymerase
