[The description below was written by a language model from this plasmid's Addgene catalogue record and pLannotate feature annotations shown in this document.]
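Description:
pET21a-CalR1 is a bacterial expression plasmid built on the pET21a backbone, carrying a synthesized 621 bp coding sequence for CalR1, a repressor protein from Micromonospora echinospora. It was deposited as part of a synthetic biology effort that mined prokaryotic genomes for repressors that could serve as orthogonal components of genetic logic gates. The depositor notes that the gene fragment was commercially synthesized and inserted into the vector; the cloning method is otherwise not recorded.

The plasmid is propagated in E. coli through a ColE1/pMB1-type origin and selected with ampicillin via the β-lactamase gene and its promoter. The catalogue lists it as high copy, although the annotated backbone retains the rop gene and the bom region from pBR322, along with remnant tetracycline-resistance fragments that are non-functional leftovers of that lineage. An f1 origin is also present, which permits single-stranded DNA production with helper phage.

Expression follows the standard pET arrangement: a T7 promoter followed immediately by a lac operator, the strong ribosome binding site from T7 gene 10, the insert region, and a T7 terminator. The plasmid-borne lacI gene supplies lac repressor, so transcription requires a host providing T7 RNA polymerase and is induced with IPTG. The catalogue describes an N-terminal 6xHis tag, and a short tag-like fragment is annotated just downstream of the RBS. The feature table also detects a His-tag sequence after the insert region, as in native pET21a, but the record does not say whether it is in frame with CalR1. The construct is suited to overproducing and affinity-purifying CalR1 for biochemical characterization.
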