Addgene plasmid #51161: pET21a-CalR1
Depositing lab: Christopher Voigt. Depositing organization: University of California, San Francisco (UCSF). Publication: Genomic mining of prokaryotic repressors for orthogonal logic gates. Stanton BC, Nielsen AA, Tamsir A, Clancy K, Peterson T, Voigt CA. Nat Chem Biol. 2013 Dec 8. doi: 10.1038/nchembio.1411. PubMed 24316737.
Backbone
  Vector backbone: pET21a
  Vector type: Bacterial Expression, Synthetic Biology
Growth in bacteria
  Bacterial resistance: Ampicillin, 100 μg/mL
  Growth temperature: 37°C
  Growth strain: DH10B
  Copy number: High Copy
Gene/Insert
  Gene/Insert name: CalR1
  Species: Micromonospora echinospora
  Insert size (bp): 621
  Promoter: T7
  Tag / fusion protein: 6x-his (N terminal on backbone)
  Cloning method: Unknown
  Sequencing primers: 5′ T7 short
Terms and licenses: Academic/Nonprofit Terms; Industry Terms: Not Available to Industry
Depositor comments: UCSF Case No. SF11-016-2; U.S. Patent Application 13/489,205. GeneArt inserted the synthesized fragment into a pET21a vector.
How to cite: pET21a-CalR1 was a gift from Christopher Voigt (Addgene plasmid # 51161 ; http://n2t.net/addgene:51161 ; RRID:Addgene_51161)
