>Addgene plasmid #51161 | pET21a-CalR1 | depositor partial sequence | sequence record 77516 | repressor ORF
ATGCATACCGGTGAAACCGAAAGCGCACCGGGTCGTCGTGATCGTCGTAAACGTCGTACCCGTGCAGCAC
TGACCGGTGCAGCACTGCGTCTGGTTGCAGAACGTGGTCTGGCACAGGTTACCGTTGAAGAAATTTCTGA
AGCAGCCGGTGTTAGTCCGCGTACCTTTTTTAACTATTTCGCCTGTAAAGATGATGCCCTGGTTGGTGAT
CATGCCGGTGATGCAGCACGTCTGGTTGCCCGTCTGGCAGCAGTTCCGCCTGAAGTTCCGGTTCTGACCG
CACTGCGTGCAGCCCTGGATGAAGTTATTGATGAAGTTCGTACCGAACGTGAACTGTGGTGTCTGCGTAT
GGAAGTTGTTACCCGTAATCCGGTTCTGCTGCCTCGTCTGGTTGCGGGTAATGTTGAAACCGAACGTGCA
ATTGCCGAAGTTGTTGCAGCACGTGTTGGTGTTGATCCGGATCATGGTTATCCGGCACTGGTTACCGCAG
TTGCCGGTGCAGCAGTTCGTACCGCAATGACCCGTTGGGCAGCACATCCGGATGGTCCGGATCTGGCAGA
TCTGGTTGATGAAGCATTTGCAGCACTGGCAGCAGGTCTGCCGCAGCCTGATCCGACCTAA
