>Addgene plasmid #51161 | pET21a-CalR1 | addgene partial sequence | sequence record 80239 | pBRrevBam 5'-GGTGATGTCGGCGATATAGG-3'
GCCGGCCACGATGCGTCCGGCGTAGAGGATCGAGATCTCGATCCCGCGAAATTAATACGACTCACTATAG
GGGAATTGTGAGCGGATAACAATTCCCCTCTAGAAATAATTTTGTTTAACTTTAAGAAGGAGATATACCA
TGGGCAGCAGCCATCATCATCATCATCACAGCAGCGGCCTGGAAGTTCTGTTCCAGGGGCCCCATATGCA
TACCGGTGAAACCGAAAGCGCACCGGGTCGTCGTGATCGTCGTAAACGTCGTACCCGTGCAGCACTGACC
GGTGCAGCACTGCGTCTGGTTGCAGAACGTGGTCTGGCACAGGTTACCGTTGAAGAAATTTCTGAAGCAG
CCGGTGTTAGTCCGCGTACCTTTTTTAACTATTTCGCCTGTAAAGATGATGCCCTGGTTGGTGATCATGC
CGGTGATGCAGCACGTCTGGTTGCCCGTCTGGCAGCAGTTCCGCCTGAAGTTCCGGTTCTGACCGCACTG
CGTGCAGCCCTGGATGAAGTTATTGATGAAGTTCGTACCGAACGTGAACTGTGGTGTCTGCGTATGGAAG
TTGTTACCCGTAATCCGGTTCTGCTGCCTCGTCTGGTTGCGGGTAATGTTGAAACCGAACGTGCAATTGC
CGAAGTTGTTGCAGCACGTGTTGGTGTTGATCCGGATCATGGTTATCCGGCACTGGTTACCGCAGTTGCC
GGTGCAGCAGTTCGTACCGCAATGACCCGTTGGGCAGCACATCCGGATGGTCCGGATCTGGCAGATCTGG
TTGATGAAGCATTTGCAGCACTGGCAGCAGGTCTGCCGCAGCCTGATCCGACCTAAGGATCCAAGCTTGC
GGCCGCACTC
